>Addgene plasmid #189892 | p663-UBC-miniTurbo-V5-NIM1K_IDG-K | addgene full sequence | sequence record 374344 | Addgene NGS Result
AGGTGGCACTTTTCGGGGAAATGTGCGCGGAACCCCTATTTGTTTATTTTTCTAAATACATTCAAATATG
TATCCGCTCATGAGACAATAACCCTGATAAATGCTTCAATAATATTGAAAAAGGAAGAGTATGAGTATTC
AACATTTCCGTGTCGCCCTTATTCCCTTTTTTGCGGCATTTTGCCTTCCTGTTTTTGCTCACCCAGAAAC
GCTGGTGAAAGTAAAAGATGCTGAAGATCAGTTGGGTGCACGAGTGGGTTACATCGAACTGGATCTCAAC
AGCGGTAAGATCCTTGAGAGTTTTCGCCCCGAAGAACGTTTTCCAATGATGAGCACTTTTAAAGTTCTGC
TATGTGGCGCGGTATTATCCCGTATTGACGCCGGGCAAGAGCAACTCGGTCGCCGCATACACTATTCTCA
GAATGACTTGGTTGAGTACTCACCAGTCACAGAAAAGCATCTTACGGATGGCATGACAGTAAGAGAATTA
TGCAGTGCTGCCATAACCATGAGTGATAACACTGCGGCCAACTTACTTCTGACAACGATCGGAGGACCGA
AGGAGCTAACCGCTTTTTTGCACAACATGGGGGATCATGTAACTCGCCTTGATCGTTGGGAACCGGAGCT
GAATGAAGCCATACCAAACGACGAGCGTGACACCACGATGCCTGTAGCAATGGCAACAACGTTGCGCAAA
CTATTAACTGGCGAACTACTTACTCTAGCTTCCCGGCAACAATTAATAGACTGGATGGAGGCGGATAAAG
TTGCAGGACCACTTCTGCGCTCGGCCCTTCCGGCTGGCTGGTTTATTGCTGATAAATCTGGAGCCGGTGA
GCGTGGGTCTCGCGGTATCATTGCAGCACTGGGGCCAGATGGTAAGCCCTCCCGTATCGTAGTTATCTAC
ACGACGGGGAGTCAGGCAACTATGGATGAACGAAATAGACAGATCGCTGAGATAGGTGCCTCACTGATTA
AGCATTGGTAACTGTCAGACCAAGTTTACTCATATATACTTTAGATTGATTTAAAACTTCATTTTTAATT
TAAAAGGATCTAGGTGAAGATCCTTTTTGATAATCTCATGACCAAAATCCCTTAACGTGAGTTTTCGTTC
CACTGAGCGTCAGACCCCGTAGAAAAGATCAAAGGATCTTCTTGAGATCCTTTTTTTCTGCGCGTAATCT
GCTGCTTGCAAACAAAAAAACCACCGCTACCAGCGGTGGTTTGTTTGCCGGATCAAGAGCTACCAACTCT
TTTTCCGAAGGTAACTGGCTTCAGCAGAGCGCAGATACCAAATACTGTTCTTCTAGTGTAGCCGTAGTTA
GGCCACCACTTCAAGAACTCTGTAGCACCGCCTACATACCTCGCTCTGCTAATCCTGTTACCAGTGGCTG
CTGCCAGTGGCGATAAGTCGTGTCTTACCGGGTTGGACTCAAGACGATAGTTACCGGATAAGGCGCAGCG
GTCGGGCTGAACGGGGGGTTCGTGCACACAGCCCAGCTTGGAGCGAACGACCTACACCGAACTGAGATAC
CTACAGCGTGAGCTATGAGAAAGCGCCACGCTTCCCGAAGGGAGAAAGGCGGACAGGTATCCGGTAAGCG
GCAGGGTCGGAACAGGAGAGCGCACGAGGGAGCTTCCAGGGGGAAACGCCTGGTATCTTTATAGTCCTGT
CGGGTTTCGCCACCTCTGACTTGAGCGTCGATTTTTGTGATGCTCGTCAGGGGGGCGGAGCCTATGGAAA
AACGCCAGCAACGCGGCCTTTTTACGGTTCCTGGCCTTTTGCTGGCCTTTTGCTCACATGTTCTTTCCTG
CGTTATCCCCTGATTCTGTGGATAACCGTATTACCGCCTTTGAGTGAGCTGATACCGCTCGCCGCAGCCG
AACGACCGAGCGCAGCGAGTCAGTGAGCGAGGAAGCGGAAGAGCGCCCAATACGCAAACCGCCTCTCCCC
GCGCGTTGGCCGATTCATTAATGCAGCTGGCACGACAGGTTTCCCGACTGGAAAGCGGGCAGTGAGCGCA
ACGCAATTAATGTGAGTTAGCTCACTCATTAGGCACCCCAGGCTTTACACTTTATGCTTCCGGCTCGTAT
GTTGTGTGGAATTGTGAGCGGATAACAATTTCACACAGGAAACAGCTATGACCATGATTACGCCAAGCGC
GCAATTAACCCTCACTAAAGGGAACAAAAGCTGGAGCTGCAAGCTTAATGTAGTCTTATGCAATACTCTT
GTAGTCTTGCAACATGGTAACGATGAGTTAGCAACATGCCTTACAAGGAGAGAAAAAGCACCGTGCATGC
CGATTGGTGGAAGTAAGGTGGTACGATCGTGCCTTATTAGGAAGGCAACAGACGGGTCTGACATGGATTG
GACGAACCACTGAATTGCCGCATTGCAGAGATATTGTATTTAAGTGCCTAGCTCGATACATAAACGGGTC
TCTCTGGTTAGACCAGATCTGAGCCTGGGAGCTCTCTGGCTAACTAGGGAACCCACTGCTTAAGCCTCAA
TAAAGCTTGCCTTGAGTGCTTCAAGTAGTGTGTGCCCGTCTGTTGTGTGACTCTGGTAACTAGAGATCCC
TCAGACCCTTTTAGTCAGTGTGGAAAATCTCTAGCAGTGGCGCCCGAACAGGGACTTGAAAGCGAAAGGG
AAACCAGAGGAGCTCTCTCGACGCAGGACTCGGCTTGCTGAAGCGCGCACGGCAAGAGGCGAGGGGCGGC
GACTGGTGAGTACGCCAAAAATTTTGACTAGCGGAGGCTAGAAGGAGAGAGATGGGTGCGAGAGCGTCAG
TATTAAGCGGGGGAGAATTAGATCGCGATGGGAAAAAATTCGGTTAAGGCCAGGGGGAAAGAAAAAATAT
AAATTAAAACATATAGTATGGGCAAGCAGGGAGCTAGAACGATTCGCAGTTAATCCTGGCCTGTTAGAAA
CATCAGAAGGCTGTAGACAAATACTGGGACAGCTACAACCATCCCTTCAGACAGGATCAGAAGAACTTAG
ATCATTATATAATACAGTAGCAACCCTCTATTGTGTGCATCAAAGGATAGAGATAAAAGACACCAAGGAA
GCTTTAGACAAGATAGAGGAAGAGCAAAACAAAAGTAAGACCACCGCACAGCAAGCGGCCGCTGATCTTC
AGACCTGGAGGAGGAGATATGAGGGACAATTGGAGAAGTGAATTATATAAATATAAAGTAGTAAAAATTG
AACCATTAGGAGTAGCACCCACCAAGGCAAAGAGAAGAGTGGTGCAGAGAGAAAAAAGAGCAGTGGGAAT
AGGAGCTTTGTTCCTTGGGTTCTTGGGAGCAGCAGGAAGCACTATGGGCGCAGCGTCAATGACGCTGACG
GTACAGGCCAGACAATTATTGTCTGGTATAGTGCAGCAGCAGAACAATTTGCTGAGGGCTATTGAGGCGC
AACAGCATCTGTTGCAACTCACAGTCTGGGGCATCAAGCAGCTCCAGGCAAGAATCCTGGCTGTGGAAAG
ATACCTAAAGGATCAACAGCTCCTGGGGATTTGGGGTTGCTCTGGAAAACTCATTTGCACCACTGCTGTG
CCTTGGAATGCTAGTTGGAGTAATAAATCTCTGGAACAGATTTGGAATCACACGACCTGGATGGAGTGGG
ACAGAGAAATTAACAATTACACAAGCTTAATACACTCCTTAATTGAAGAATCGCAAAACCAGCAAGAAAA
GAATGAACAAGAATTATTGGAATTAGATAAATGGGCAAGTTTGTGGAATTGGTTTAACATAACAAATTGG
CTGTGGTATATAAAATTATTCATAATGATAGTAGGAGGCTTGGTAGGTTTAAGAATAGTTTTTGCTGTAC
TTTCTATAGTGAATAGAGTTAGGCAGGGATATTCACCATTATCGTTTCAGACCCACCTCCCAACCCCGAG
GGGACCCGACAGGCCCGAAGGAATAGAAGAAGAAGGTGGAGAGAGAGACAGAGACAGATCCATTCGATTA
GTGAACGGATCTCGACGGTATCGGTTAACTTTTAAAAGAAAAGGGGGGATTGGGGGGTACAGTGCAGGGG
AAAGAATAGTAGACATAATAGCAACAGACATACAAACTAAAGAATTACAAAAACAAATTACAAAATTCAA
AATTTTATCGTCCAGTGTGGTGGAATTCTGCAGATATCACAACTTTGTATAGAAAAGTTGGCCTCCGCGC
CGGGTTTTGGCGCCTCCCGCGGGCGCCCCCCTCCTCACGGCGAGCGCTGCCACGTCAGACGAAGGGCGCA
GCGAGCGTCCTGATCCTTCCGCCCGGACGCTCAGGACAGCGGCCCGCTGCTCATAAGACTCGGCCTTAGA
ACCCCAGTATCAGCAGAAGGACATTTTAGGACGGGACTTGGGTGACTCTAGGGCACTGGTTTTCTTTCCA
GAGAGCGGAACAGGCGAGGAAAAGTAGTCCCTTCTCGGCGATTCTGCGGAGGGATCTCCGTGGGGCGGTG
AACGCCGATGATTATATAAGGACGCGCCGGGTGTGGCACAGCTAGTTCCGTCGCAGCCGGGATTTGGGTC
GCGGTTCTTGTTTGTGGATCGCTGTGATCGTCACTTGGTGAGTAGCGGGCTGCTGGGCTGGCCGGGGCTT
TCGTGGCCGCCGGGCCGCTCGGTGGGACGGAAGCGTGTGGAGAGACCGCCAAGGGCTGTAGTCTGGGTCC
GCGAGCAAGGTTGCCCTGAACTGGGGGTTGGGGGGAGCGCAGCAAAATGGCGGCTGTTCCCGAGTCTTGA
ATGGAAGACGCTTGTGAGGCGGGCTGTGAGGTCGTTGAAACAAGGTGGGGGGCATGGTGGGCGGCAAGAA
CCCAAGGTCTTGAGGCCTTCGCTAATGCGGGAAAGCTCTTATTCGGGTGAGATGGGCTGGGGCACCATCT
GGGGACCCTGACGTGAAGTTTGTCACTGACTGGAGAACTCGGTTTGTCGTCTGTTGCGGGGGCGGCAGTT
ATGGCGGTGCCGTTGGGCAGTGCACCCGTACCTTTGGGAGCGCGCGCCCTCGTCGTGTCGTGACGTCACC
CGTTCTGTTGGCTTATAATGCAGGGTGGGGCCACCTGCCGGTAGGTGTGCGGTAGGCTTTTCTCCGTCGC
AGGACGCAGGGTTCGGGCCTAGGGTAGGCTCTCCTGAATCGACAGGCGCCGGACCTCTGGTGAGGGGAGG
GATAAGTGAGGCGTCAGTTTCTTTGGTCGGTTTTATGTACCTATCTTCTTAAGTAGCTGAAGCTCCGGTT
TTGAACTATGCGCTCGGGGTTGGCGAGTGTGTTTTGTGAAGTTTTTTAGGCACCTTTTGAAATGTAATCA
TTTGGGTCAATATGTAATTTTCAGTGTTAGACTAGTAAATTGTCCGCTAAATTCTGGCCGTTTTTGGCTT
TTTTGTTAGACGGCCAACTTTTGTATACAAAGTGGGCCACCATGGGAATCCCGCTGCTGAACGCTAAACA
GATTCTGGGACAGCTGGACGGCGGGAGCGTGGCAGTCCTGCCTGTGGTCGACTCCACCAATCAGTACCTG
CTGGATCGAATCGGCGAGCTGAAGAGTGGGGATGCTTGCATTGCAGAATATCAGCAGGCAGGGAGAGGAA
GCAGAGGGAGGAAATGGTTCTCTCCTTTTGGAGCTAACCTGTACCTGAGTATGTTTTGGCGCCTGAAGCG
GGGACCAGCAGCAATCGGCCTGGGCCCGGTCATCGGAATTGTCATGGCAGAAGCGCTGCGAAAGCTGGGA
GCAGACAAGGTGCGAGTCAAATGGCCCAATGACCTGTATCTGCAGGATAGAAAGCTGGCAGGCATCCTGG
TGGAGCTGGCCGGAATAACAGGCGATGCTGCACAGATCGTCATTGGCGCCGGGATTAACGTGGCTATGAG
GCGCGTGGAGGAAAGCGTGGTCAATCAGGGCTGGATCACACTGCAGGAAGCAGGGATTAACCTGGACAGG
AATACTCTGGCCGCTATGCTGATCCGAGAGCTGCGGGCAGCCCTGGAACTGTTCGAGCAGGAAGGCCTGG
CTCCATATCTGTCACGGTGGGAGAAGCTGGATAACTTCATCAATAGACCCGTGAAGCTGATCATTGGGGA
CAAAGAGATTTTCGGGATTAGCCGGGGGATTGATAAACAGGGAGCCCTGCTGCTGGAACAGGACGGAGTT
ATCAAACCCTGGATGGGCGGAGAAATCAGTCTGCGGTCTGCCGAAAAGGCTAGCGGCAAGCCCATCCCCA
ACCCCCTGCTGGGCCTGGACAGCACCACAAGTTTGTACAAAAAAGCAGGCTTAGCCACCATGACCGCCGT
GTACATGAACGGAGGAGGACTGGTGAATCCTCACTATGCCCGCTGGGACCGGAGAGATAGCGTGGAGTCC
GGCTGCCAGACAGAGAGCAGCAAGGAGGGAGAGGAGGGACAGCCAAGGCAGCTGACCCCTTTCGAGAAGC
TGACACAGGACATGAGCCAGGATGAGAAGGTGGTGCGCGAGATCACCCTGGGCAAGCGGATCGGCTTCTA
TAGGATCCGCGGCGAGATCGGCAGCGGCAACTTTTCCCAGGTGAAGCTGGGCATCCACTCTCTGACAAAG
GAGAAGGTGGCCATCAAGATCCTGGACAAGACCAAGCTGGATCAGAAGACACAGAGACTGCTGAGCAGGG
AGATCTCTAGCATGGAGAAGCTGCACCACCCAAATATCATCCGCCTGTACGAGGTGGTGGAGACCCTGAG
CAAGCTGCACCTGGTCATGGAGTATGCAGGAGGAGGAGAGCTGTTCGGCAAGATCTCCACAGAGGGCAAG
CTGTCTGAGCCCGAGAGCAAGCTGATCTTTTCCCAGATCGTGTCTGCCGTGAAGCACATGCACGAGAACC
AGATCATCCACCGGGACCTGAAGGCCGAGAACGTGTTTTACACCTCCAATACATGCGTGAAAGTGGGCGA
TTTCGGCTTTTCTACCGTGAGCAAGAAGGGCGAGATGCTGAATACATTCTGTGGATCTCCACCTTACGCA
GCACCAGAGCTGTTTAGAGACGAGCACTACATCGGCATCTATGTGGATATCTGGGCCCTGGGCGTGCTGC
TGTATTTCATGGTGACCGGCACAATGCCTTTTAGGGCCGAGACCGTGGCCAAGCTGAAGAAGAGCATCCT
GGAGGGCACATACTCTGTGCCACCACACGTGAGCGAGCCTTGCCACAGGCTGATCAGAGGCGTGCTGCAG
CAGATCCCAACCGAGAGATACGGCATCGACTGTATCATGAACGATGAGTGGATGCAGGGCGTGCCTTATC
CAACACCCCTGGAGCCATTCCAGCTGGACCCCAAGCACCTGTCCGAGACCTCTACACTGAAGGAGGAGGA
GAATGAGGTGAAGTCCACCCTGGAGCACCTGGGCATCACAGAGGAGCACATCAGAAACAATCAGGGCAGG
GATGCCCGCTCCTCTATCACCGGCGTGTATAGGATCATCCTGCACCGGGTGCAGAGAAAGAAGGCCCTGG
AGTCCGTGCCCGTGATGATGCTGCCTGACCCAAAGGAGAGGGATCTGAAGAAGGGCTCTAGGGTGTACCG
CGGCATCCGGCACACCAGCAAGTTTTGTTCCATCCTGTAAAACCCAGCTTTCTTGTACAAAGTGGTGATA
TCCAGCACAGTGGCGGCCGCTCGACAATCAACCTCTGGATTACAAAATTTGTGAAAGATTGACTGGTATT
CTTAACTATGTTGCTCCTTTTACGCTATGTGGATACGCTGCTTTAATGCCTTTGTATCATGCTATTGCTT
CCCGTATGGCTTTCATTTTCTCCTCCTTGTATAAATCCTGGTTGCTGTCTCTTTATGAGGAGTTGTGGCC
CGTTGTCAGGCAACGTGGCGTGGTGTGCACTGTGTTTGCTGACGCAACCCCCACTGGTTGGGGCATTGCC
ACCACCTGTCAGCTCCTTTCCGGGACTTTCGCTTTCCCCCTCCCTATTGCCACGGCGGAACTCATCGCCG
CCTGCCTTGCCCGCTGCTGGACAGGGGCTCGGCTGTTGGGCACTGACAATTCCGTGGTGTTGTCGGGGAA
GCTGACGTCCTTTCCATGGCTGCTCGCCTGTGTTGCCACCTGGATTCTGCGCGGGACGTCCTTCTGCTAC
GTCCCTTCGGCCCTCAATCCAGCGGACCTTCCTTCCCGCGGCCTGCTGCCGGCTCTGCGGCCTCTTCCGC
GTCTTCGCCTTCGCCCTCAGACGAGTCGGATCTCCCTTTGGGCCGCCTCCCCGCCTGGAATTCTACCGGG
TAGGGGAGGCGCTTTTCCCAAGGCAGTCTGGAGCATGCGCTTTAGCAGCCCCGCTGGGCACTTGGCGCTA
CACAAGTGGCCTCTGGCCTCGCACACATTCCACATCCACCGGTAGGCGCCAACCGGCTCCGTTCTTTGGT
GGCCCCTTCGCGCCACCTTCTACTCCTCCCCTAGTCAGGAAGTTCCCCCCCGCCCCGCAGCTCGCGTCGT
GCAGGACGTGACAAATGGAAGTAGCACGTCTCACTAGTCTCGTGCAGATGGACAGCACCGCTGAGCAATG
GAAGCGGGTAGGCCTTTGGGGCAGCGGCCAATAGCAGCTTTGCTCCTTCGCTTTCTGGGCTCAGAGGCTG
GGAAGGGGTGGGTCCGGGGGCGGGCTCAGGGGCGGGCTCAGGGGCGGGGCGGGCGCCCGAAGGTCCTCCG
GAGGCCCGGCATTCTGCACGCTTCAAAAGCGCACGTCTGCCGCGCTGTTCTCCTCTTCCTCATCTCCGGG
CCTTTCGACCTGCAGCCCAAGCTTACCATGACCGAGTACAAGCCCACGGTGCGCCTCGCCACCCGCGACG
ACGTCCCCAGGGCCGTACGCACCCTCGCCGCCGCGTTCGCCGACTACCCCGCCACGCGCCACACCGTCGA
TCCGGACCGCCACATCGAGCGGGTCACCGAGCTGCAAGAACTCTTCCTCACGCGCGTCGGGCTCGACATC
GGCAAGGTGTGGGTCGCGGACGACGGCGCCGCGGTGGCGGTCTGGACCACGCCGGAGAGCGTCGAAGCGG
GGGCGGTGTTCGCCGAGATCGGCCCGCGCATGGCCGAGTTGAGCGGTTCCCGGCTGGCCGCGCAGCAACA
GATGGAAGGCCTCCTGGCGCCGCACCGGCCCAAGGAGCCCGCGTGGTTCCTGGCCACCGTCGGCGTCTCG
CCCGACCACCAGGGCAAGGGTCTGGGCAGCGCCGTCGTGCTCCCCGGAGTGGAGGCGGCCGAGCGCGCCG
GGGTGCCCGCCTTCCTGGAGACCTCCGCGCCCCGCAACCTCCCCTTCTACGAGCGGCTCGGCTTCACCGT
CACCGCCGACGTCGAGGTGCCCGAAGGACCGCGCACCTGGTGCATGACCCGCAAGCCCGGTGCCTGACGC
CCGCCCCACGACCCGCAGCGCCCGACCGAAAGGAGCGCACGACCCCATGCATCTCGAGGGCCCGGTACCT
TTAAGACCAATGACTTACAAGGCAGCTGTAGATCTTAGCCACTTTTTAAAAGAAAAGGGGGGACTGGAAG
GGCTAGCTCACTCCCAACGAAGACAAGATCTGCTTTTTGCTTGTACTGGGTCTCTCTGGTTAGACCAGAT
CTGAGCCTGGGAGCTCTCTGGCTAACTAGGGAACCCACTGCTTAAGCCTCAATAAAGCTTGCCTTGAGTG
CTTCAAGTAGTGTGTGCCCGTCTGTTGTGTGACTCTGGTAACTAGAGATCCCTCAGACCCTTTTAGTCAG
TGTGGAAAATCTCTAGCAGTAGTAGTTCATGTCATCTTATTATTCAGTATTTATAACTTGCAAAGAAATG
AATATCAGAGAGTGAGAGGAACTTGTTTATTGCAGCTTATAATGGTTACAAATAAAGCAATAGCATCACA
AATTTCACAAATAAAGCATTTTTTTCACTGCATTCTAGTTGTGGTTTGTCCAAACTCATCAATGTATCTT
ATCATGTCTGGCTCTAGCTATCCCGCCCCTAACTCCGCCCATCCCGCCCCTAACTCCGCCCAGTTCCGCC
CATTCTCCGCCCCATGGCTGACTAATTTTTTTTATTTATGCAGAGGCCGAGGCCGCCTCGGCCTCTGAGC
TATTCCAGAAGTAGTGAGGAGGCTTTTTTGGAGGCCTAGGGACGTACCCAATTCGCCCTATAGTGAGTCG
TATTACGCGCGCTCACTGGCCGTCGTTTTACAACGTCGTGACTGGGAAAACCCTGGCGTTACCCAACTTA
ATCGCCTTGCAGCACATCCCCCTTTCGCCAGCTGGCGTAATAGCGAAGAGGCCCGCACCGATCGCCCTTC
CCAACAGTTGCGCAGCCTGAATGGCGAATGGG
[124 nt withheld, positions 10323-10446]
C
[91 nt withheld, positions 10448-10538]
A
[49 nt withheld, positions 10540-10588]
CCTTTGACGTTGGAGTCCACGTTCTTT
[37 nt withheld, positions 10616-10652]
ACCCTATCTCGGTCTATTCTTTTGATTTATAAGGGATTTTGCCGATTTCGGCCTATTGGTTAAAAAATGA
GCTGATTTAACAAAAATTTAACGCGAATTTTAACAAAATATTAACGCTTACAATTT
Features (pLannotate 1.2.2; 32 found; start..end, strand, type, name):
     26..130     +  promoter       AmpR promoter: bla
    131..991     +  CDS            AmpR: β-lactamase; bla; confers resistance to ampicillin, carbenicillin, and related antibiotics
   1162..1750    +  rep_origin     ori: high-copy-number ColE1/pMB1/pBR322/pUC origin of replication
   1933..2025    +  CDS            lacI (fragment): lac repressor; lacI; The lac repressor binds to the lac operator to inhibit transcription in E. coli. This inhibition can be relieved by adding lactose or isopropyl-β-D-thiogalactopyranoside (IPTG).
   2038..2059    +  protein_bind   CAP binding site: CAP binding activates transcription in the presence of cAMP. E. coli catabolite activator protein
   2074..2104    +  promoter       lac promoter: promoter for the E. coli lac operon
   2108..2130    +  protein_bind   lac operator (fragment): The lac repressor binds to the lac operator to inhibit transcription in E. coli. This inhibition can be relieved by adding lactose or isopropyl-β-D-thiogalactopyranoside (IPTG). lac repressor encoded by lacI
   2173..2191    +  promoter       T3 promoter: promoter for bacteriophage T3 RNA polymerase
   2219..2445    +  promoter       RSV promoter: Rous sarcoma virus enhancer/promoter
   2446..2626    +  LTR            5' LTR (truncated): truncated 5' long terminal repeat (LTR) from HIV-1
   2673..2798    +  misc_feature   HIV-1 Ψ: packaging signal of human immunodeficiency virus type 1
   2782..3145    +  CDS            HIV-1 gag (fragment): gag protein from human immunodeficiency virus 1; gag
   3291..3524    +  misc_feature   RRE: The Rev response element (RRE) of HIV-1 allows for Rev-dependent mRNA export from the nucleus to the cytoplasm.
   3901..4001    +  CDS            Rev (fragment): human immunodeficiency virus 1 (HIV-1) Rev protein; rev; enhances nuclear export of unspliced and incompletely spliced viral mRNAs
   4020..4136    +  misc_feature   cPPT/CTS: central polypurine tract and central termination sequence of HIV-1
   4170..4190    +  protein_bind   attB4: mutant version of attB; core recombination site for the Gateway® BP reaction BP Clonase™
   4190..5401    +  promoter       UbC promoter: human ubiquitin C promoter
   5405..5423    -  protein_bind   attB5 (fragment): mutant version of attB; core recombination site for the Gateway® BP reaction BP Clonase™
   5438..6208    +  CDS            miniTurbo: N-terminally truncated mutant of the E. coli biotin ligase BioID engineered for improved catalytic efficiency (Branon et al., 2018)
   6257..6281    +  protein_bind   attB1: mutant version of attB; recombination site for the Gateway® BP reaction BP Clonase™
   6290..7597    +  CDS            NIM1K: NIM1_HUMAN - Also known as NIM1. Experimental evidence at protein level: Swiss-Prot protein existence level 1. From Homo sapiens (Human).
   7602..7626    -  protein_bind   attB2: mutant version of attB; recombination site for the Gateway® BP reaction BP Clonase™
   7656..8244    +  misc_feature   WPRE: woodchuck hepatitis virus posttranscriptional regulatory element
   8258..8757    +  promoter       PGK promoter: mouse phosphoglycerate kinase 1 promoter
   8778..9377    +  CDS            PuroR: puromycin N-acetyltransferase; pac from Streptomyces alboniger; confers resistance to puromycin
   9445..9582    +  CDS            nef (fragment): NEF_HV1LA - Experimental evidence at protein level: Swiss-Prot protein existence level 1. Extracellular Nef protein targets CD4(+) T-lymphocytes for apoptosis by interacting with CXCR4 surface receptors. From Human immunodeficiency virus type 1 group M subtype B (isolate Lai) (HIV-1).
   9568..9748    +  LTR            5' LTR (truncated): truncated 5' long terminal repeat (LTR) from HIV-1
   9820..9941    +  polyA_signal   SV40 poly(A) signal: SV40 polyadenylation signal
   9981..10116   +  rep_origin     SV40 ori: SV40 origin of replication
  10137..10155   -  promoter       T7 promoter: promoter for bacteriophage T7 RNA polymerase
  10163..10318   +  CDS            lacZα (fragment): LacZα fragment of β-galactosidase; lacZ fragment
  10323..10751   +  rep_origin     f1 ori (sequence partly withheld): f1 bacteriophage origin of replication; arrow indicates direction of (+) strand synthesis
