[The description below was written by a language model from this plasmid's Addgene catalogue record and pLannotate feature annotations shown in this document.]
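Description:
p663-UBC-miniTurbo-V5-NIM1K_IDG-K is a lentiviral mammalian expression plasmid built on the pDest663 Gateway destination backbone by multisite Gateway recombination. It is maintained in E. coli through a ColE1/pUC-type origin and ampicillin resistance (AmpR). The catalogue lists it as low copy, although the annotated origin is of the high-copy type. An f1 origin and an SV40 origin are also present. The viral portion has a third-generation layout. An RSV promoter drives a truncated HIV-1 5' LTR, followed by the Ψ packaging signal with a gag fragment, the RRE for Rev-dependent export of the genomic RNA, and the cPPT/CTS. A truncated LTR sits at the 3' end, followed by an SV40 polyadenylation signal.

Between the LTRs, the human ubiquitin C promoter drives a fusion of the engineered biotin ligase miniTurbo to human NIM1K (NIM1 serine/threonine kinase). The modules are separated by attB4, attB5, attB1 and attB2 scars, which reflect assembly of the promoter, tag and ORF from separate entry clones. The record describes a V5 epitope between miniTurbo and the kinase. The feature table does not annotate V5 separately, though a short unannotated gap lies between miniTurbo and attB1. A WPRE downstream of the ORF enhances transcript expression. A separate mouse PGK promoter–puromycin N-acetyltransferase cassette allows selection of transduced cells.

The plasmid was made within the Illuminating the Druggable Genome program's effort on understudied kinases. It is intended for stable expression of miniTurbo-V5-NIM1K, so that proteins near the kinase become biotinylated and can be identified by proteomics to build protein-proximity networks. The depositor notes that the plasmids were checked by restriction digest and only partial sequencing.
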