Addgene plasmid #189892: p663-UBC-miniTurbo-V5-NIM1K_IDG-K
Purpose: Gateway destination clone of NIM1K (human) tagged with N-terminal miniTurbo-V5 for generating protein-proximity networks using proximity-dependent biotinylation proteomics
Depositing lab: Ben Major. Depositing organization: Washington University in Saint Louis.
Backbone
  Vector backbone: pDest663
  Backbone manufacturer: PEL
  Backbone size w/o insert (bp): 9019
  Vector type: Mammalian Expression, Lentiviral ; Gateway Destination
  Selectable markers: Puromycin
Growth in bacteria
  Bacterial resistance: Ampicillin, 100 μg/mL
  Growth temperature: 30°C
  Growth strain: NEB Stable
  Copy number: Low Copy
Gene/Insert
  Gene/Insert name: NIM1K (alt names: miniTurbo-V5-NIM1K; miniTurbo-V5)
  Species: H. sapiens (human)
  Entrez Gene: NIM1 (a.k.a. MGC42105)
  Promoter: Ubiquitin
  Tag / fusion protein: miniTurbo-V5 (N terminal on insert)
  Cloning method: Gateway Cloning
  Sequencing primers: 5′ TGAAGCTCCGGTTTTGAACT; 3′ AATAGACCCGTGAAGCTGATC
Terms and licenses: Academic/Nonprofit Terms; Industry Terms: Not Available to Industry
Depositor comments: These plasmids were generated as part of the Illuminating the Druggable Genome (IDG) program sponsored by the NIH Common Fund. The goal of this program is to identify, gather, and distribute information and resources for proteins that currently are not well-studied yet belong to commonly drug-targeted protein families: protein kinases, non-olfactory G-protein coupled receptors (GPCRs), and ion channels. The IDG program is designed to develop fundamental research tools for understudied proteins, elucidate their function, and disseminate the IDG-related resources and data to the greater scientific community. These lentiviral gateway destination plasmids were generated, as part of the Kinase-Data and Resource Generating Center (DRGC), using the single fragment or multisite gateway cloning technology. They were used for generating proteomics-based protein-interaction and protein-proximity networks that can be accessed through the kinase-DRGC website https://darkkinome.org/. Each plasmid has either an N- or C-terminal fusion protein (Flag/ V5/V5-miniTurbo/V5-TurboID/miniTurbo-V5/TurboID-V5) tagged understudied kinase driven under either a CMV or Ubiquitin (UBC) promoter. All inserts in the pENTR plasmids used to generate the deposited destination plasmids were end-sequenced and insert size validated prior to multi-site gateway cloning. The combined insert size of the single fragment or three fragment destination plasmids were confirmed by restriction digestion (BsrGI, and EcoRV for pDest667; BsrGI, EcoRV, and BstZ17I for pDest663; and BsrGI for pHAGE) and all plasmids were partially sequenced to ensure in-frame ORFs and fusion tags.
How to cite: p663-UBC-miniTurbo-V5-NIM1K_IDG-K was a gift from Ben Major (Addgene plasmid # 189892 ; http://n2t.net/addgene:189892 ; RRID:Addgene_189892)
